Addgene plasmid #204104: pBP-TagR_MCD22
Purpose: Type 0 tag-compatible RBS part
Depositing lab: Mikhail Shapiro. Depositing organization: California Institute of Technology.
Backbone
  Vector backbone: pSB1C3
  Backbone manufacturer: iGEM
  Vector type: Bacterial Expression
Growth in bacteria
  Bacterial resistance: Chloramphenicol, 25 μg/mL
  Growth temperature: 37°C
  Growth strain: NEB Stable
  Copy number: High Copy
Gene/Insert
  Gene/Insert name: MCD22 weak RBS for assembly with tag part
  Species: Synthetic
  Mutation: None
  Cloning method: Gibson Cloning
Terms and licenses: Academic/Nonprofit Terms; Industry Terms: Not Available to Industry
How to cite: pBP-TagR_MCD22 was a gift from Mikhail Shapiro (Addgene plasmid # 204104 ; http://n2t.net/addgene:204104 ; RRID:Addgene_204104)
