[The description below was written by a language model from this plasmid's Addgene catalogue record and pLannotate feature annotations shown in this document.]
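Description:
pBP-TagR_MCD22 is a small (about 2.1 kb) bacterial part-storage plasmid built on the iGEM pSB1C3 backbone. It carries a synthetic ribosome binding site element as a reusable module for hierarchical DNA assembly. It replicates in E. coli from a high-copy ColE1/pUC-type origin. Selection is with chloramphenicol, through a cat (chloramphenicol acetyltransferase) gene driven by its native promoter and followed by the phage lambda t0 terminator. Two further annotated terminators, a putative bacterial terminator and a his operon terminator, sit on opposite strands in the region between the resistance cassette and the origin. In pSB1C3 these typically flank the cloning site and insulate the stored part from read-through transcription.

The insert is described as MCD22, a weak RBS formatted as a "Type 0" part that is compatible with assembly next to a tag part. This suggests it is meant to be joined upstream of an N-terminal tag module and coding sequence to set a low translation initiation rate in a bacterial expression unit. The part was introduced by Gibson cloning and is recorded as synthetic with no mutations. The automated annotation did not label the RBS itself, which is unsurprising for such a short synthetic element, so its exact position and flanking assembly sites are not documented in the feature table. No promoter, coding sequence or reporter is associated with the insert. Despite the "bacterial expression" classification, the plasmid therefore serves as a donor of a regulatory part rather than as a standalone expression construct. The record does not detail the assembly standard or the overhangs used.
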