Features (pLannotate 1.2.2; 6 found; start..end, strand, type, name):
    183..277     -  terminator     lambda t0 terminator: transcription terminator from phage lambda
    301..957     -  CDS            cat: CAT_ECOLX - Experimental evidence at protein level: Swiss-Prot protein existence level 1. This enzyme is an effector of chloramphenicol resistance in bacteria. From Escherichia coli. This protein is used as a marker in many commonly used cloning vectors, such as pACYC184.
    958..1055    -  promoter       cat promoter: promoter of the E. coli cat gene encoding chloramphenicol acetyltransferase
   1141..1184    -  terminator     bacterial terminator: putative bacterial transcription terminator
   1231..1288    +  terminator     his operon terminator: This putative transcriptin terminator from the E. coli his operon has a 2-bp deletion introduced during synthesis. Its efficiency has not been determined.
   1483..2071    -  rep_origin     ori: high-copy-number ColE1/pMB1/pBR322/pUC origin of replication
>Addgene plasmid #204104 | pBP-TagR_MCD22 | addgene full sequence | sequence record 413905 | Addgene NGS Result
GAAGATCCTTTGATCTTTTCTACGGGGTCTGACGCTCAGTGGAACGAAAACTCACGTTAAGGGATTTTGG
TCATGAGATTATCAAAAAGGATCTTCACCTAGATCCTTTTAAATTAAAAATGAAGTTTTAAATCAATCTA
AAGTATATATGAGTAAACTTGGTCTGACAGCTCGAGGCTTGGATTCTCACCAATAAAAAACGCCCGGCGG
CAACCGAGCGTTCTGAACAAATCCAGATGGAGTTCTGAGGTCATTACTGGATCTATCAACAGGAGTCCAA
GCGAGCTCGATATCAAATTACGCCCCGCCCTGCCACTCATCGCAGTACTGTTGTAATTCATTAAGCATTC
TGCCGACATGGAAGCCATCACAAACGGCATGATGAACCTGAATCGCCAGCGGCATCAGCACCTTGTCGCC
TTGCGTATAATATTTGCCCATGGTGAAAACGGGGGCGAAGAAGTTGTCCATATTGGCCACGTTTAAATCA
AAACTGGTGAAACTCACCCAGGGATTGGCTGACACGAAAAACATATTCTCAATAAACCCTTTAGGGAAAT
AGGCCAGGTTTTCACCGTAACACGCCACATCTTGCGAATATATGTGTAGAAACTGCCGGAAATCGTCGTG
GTATTCACTCCAGAGCGATGAAAACGTTTCAGTTTGCTCATGGAAAACGGTGTAACAAGGGTGAACACTA
TCCCATATCACCAGCTCACCGTCTTTCATTGCCATACGAAATTCCGGATGAGCATTCATCAGGCGGGCAA
GAATGTGAATAAAGGCCGGATAAAACTTGTGCTTATTTTTCTTTACGGTCTTTAAAAAGGCCGTAATATC
CAGCTGAACGGTCTGGTTATAGGTACATTGAGCAACTGACTGAAATGCCTCAAAATGTTCTTTACGATGC
CATTGGGATATATCAACGGTGGTATATCCAGTGATTTTTTTCTCCATTTTAGCTTCCTTAGCTCCTGAAA
ATCTCGATAACTCAAAAAATACGCCCGGTAGTGATCTTATTTCATTATGGTGAAAGTTGGAACCTCTTAC
GTGCCCGATCAACTCGAGTGCCACCTGACGTCTAAGAAACCATTATTATCATGACATTAACCTATAAAAA
TAGGCGTATCACGAGGCAGAATTTCAGATAAAAAAAATCCTTAGCTTTCGCTAAGGATGATTTCGGTCTC
AGTACTCTTAATCATGCCTAGGAAGTTTTTAAATGAGACCTCCGGCAAAAAAGGGCAAGGTGTCACCACC
CTGCCCTTTTTCTTTAAAACCGAAAAGATTACTTCGCGTTATGCAGGCTTCCTCGCTCACTGACTCGCTG
CGCTCGGTCGTTCGGCTGCGGCGAGCGGTATCAGCTCACTCAAAGGCGGTAATACGGTTATCCACAGAAT
CAGGGGATAACGCAGGAAAGAACATGTGAGCAAAAGGCCAGCAAAAGGCCAGGAACCGTAAAAAGGCCGC
GTTGCTGGCGTTTTTCCACAGGCTCCGCCCCCCTGACGAGCATCACAAAAATCGACGCTCAAGTCAGAGG
TGGCGAAACCCGACAGGACTATAAAGATACCAGGCGTTTCCCCCTGGAAGCTCCCTCGTGCGCTCTCCTG
TTCCGACCCTGCCGCTTACCGGATACCTGTCCGCCTTTCTCCCTTCGGGAAGCGTGGCGCTTTCTCATAG
CTCACGCTGTAGGTATCTCAGTTCGGTGTAGGTCGTTCGCTCCAAGCTGGGCTGTGTGCACGAACCCCCC
GTTCAGCCCGACCGCTGCGCCTTATCCGGTAACTATCGTCTTGAGTCCAACCCGGTAAGACACGACTTAT
CGCCACTGGCAGCAGCCACTGGTAACAGGATTAGCAGAGCGAGGTATGTAGGCGGTGCTACAGAGTTCTT
GAAGTGGTGGCCTAACTACGGCTACACTAGAAGAACAGTATTTGGTATCTGCGCTCTGCTGAAGCCAGTT
ACCTTCGGAAAAAGAGTTGGTAGCTCTTGATCCGGCAAACAAACCACCGCTGGTAGCGGTGGTTTTTTTG
TTTGCAAGCAGCAGATTACGCGCAGAAAAAAAGGATCTCAA
